Addgene plasmid #60046: pcDNA3-mDIS3-FLAG
Purpose: Mammalian expression of FLAG-tagged mouse DIS3
Depositing lab: Zissimos Mourelatos. Depositing organization: University of Pennsylvania. Publication: A MicroRNA Precursor Surveillance System in Quality Control of MicroRNA Synthesis. Liu X, Zheng Q, Vrettos N, Maragkakis M, Alexiou P, Gregory BD, Mourelatos Z. Mol Cell. 2014 Aug 27. pii: S1097-2765(14)00610-8. doi: 10.1016/j.molcel.2014.07.017. PubMed 25175028.
Backbone
  Vector backbone: pcDNA3
  Backbone size w/o insert (bp): 5400
  Total vector size (bp): 8300
  Vector type: Mammalian Expression
  Selectable markers: Neomycin (select with G418)
Growth in bacteria
  Bacterial resistance: Ampicillin, 100 μg/mL
  Growth temperature: 37°C
  Growth strain: DH5alpha
  Copy number: High Copy
Gene/Insert
  Gene/Insert name: DIS3 (alt name: RRP44)
  Species: M. musculus (mouse)
  Insert size (bp): 2900
  Entrez Gene: Dis3 (a.k.a. 2810028N01Rik)
  Promoter: CMV
  Tag / fusion protein: FLAG (C terminal on insert)
  Cloning method: Restriction Enzyme; 5′ cloning site BamHI (unknown if destroyed); 3′ cloning site NotI (unknown if destroyed)
  Sequencing primers: 5′ T7; 3′ Sp6
Terms and licenses: Academic/Nonprofit Terms; Industry Terms: Not Available to Industry
How to cite: pcDNA3-mDIS3-FLAG was a gift from Zissimos Mourelatos (Addgene plasmid # 60046 ; http://n2t.net/addgene:60046 ; RRID:Addgene_60046)
