[The description below was written by a language model from this plasmid's Addgene catalogue record.]
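Description:
pcDNA3-mDIS3-FLAG is a mammalian expression plasmid built on the pcDNA3 backbone (about 5.4 kb) and carrying the mouse Dis3 coding sequence, also known as RRP44, as an insert of roughly 2.9 kb, for a total size of about 8.3 kb. It is propagated in E. coli as a high-copy plasmid under ampicillin selection. The backbone also provides a neomycin resistance marker, so transfected mammalian cells can be selected with G418 to enrich for expressing cells or derive stable lines.

The insert was placed between the BamHI and NotI sites of the polylinker by restriction cloning; the record does not say whether either site survived. Expression is driven by the CMV promoter, a strong constitutive promoter in most mammalian cell lines. A FLAG epitope is fused to the C terminus of DIS3, which allows the protein to be detected by immunoblotting or immunofluorescence and recovered by anti-FLAG immunoprecipitation without a DIS3-specific antibody. The T7 and SP6 primer sites listed for sequencing flank the polylinker and read into the insert from either end.

DIS3 is generally known as a catalytic ribonuclease subunit associated with the RNA exosome. The stated purpose of the plasmid is simply mammalian expression of FLAG-tagged mouse DIS3, and the associated publication concerns a surveillance system for quality control of microRNA precursors. This suggests use in studying the protein's role in RNA decay and its interaction partners. No annotated feature table accompanies the record, so other backbone elements, such as the polyadenylation signal and origins of replication, are not individually documented here.
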