>Addgene plasmid #60046 | pcDNA3-mDIS3-FLAG | addgene partial sequence | sequence record 99699 | T7 5'-TAATACGACTCACTATAGGG-3'
GTTCTTGAGAAGACCGCGCGGGCGGCGTGGTGAAGATCGTGCGCGAGCACTACCTGCGGGATGACATCGG
CTGCGGCGCGCCGGCTTGCTCGGCCTGCGGCGGGGCGCACGCGGGCCCGGCCCTGGAGCTGCAGCCCCGG
GACCAGGCGAGCAGCCTCTGCCCGTGGCCGCACTACCTTCTGCCGGACACCAATGTGCTGCTGCACCAGA
TTGATGTCCTCGAACACCCGGCCATCAGAAATGTCATTGTGCTACAAACAGTGATGCAAGAAGTGAGAAA
CCGGAGCGCCCCCATCTACAAGCGAATCAGGGATGTGACCAATAACCAGGAAAAGCATTTCTATACCTTC
ACTAATGAGCACCATAAAGAAACCTACATCGAGCAAGAGCAGGGAGAGAATGCCAATGACAGGAATGACA
GAGCCATCCGAGTCGCAGCGAAGTGGTACAACGAGCACCTGAAGAGGGTGGCAGCAGACAGTCAGCTGCA
AGTTATCCTGATAACCAATGACAGGAAGAACAAAGAGAAAGCTGTGCAAGAGGGGATACCAGCCTTCACG
TGTGAAGAATACGTAAAGAGCCTGACTGCTAACCCTGAACTTATAGACCGTCTTGCTTACTTGTCCGATG
AAATGAATGAAATAGAAAGTGGGAAAATAATATTTTCAGAGCATCTTCCCTTAAGCAAGCTCCAACAAGG
CATAAAATCTGGTTCCTATCTTCAAGGAACATTCAGAGCTAGCAGGG
