>Addgene plasmid #60046 | pcDNA3-mDIS3-FLAG | addgene partial sequence | sequence record 99700 | SP6 5'-ATTTAGGTGACACTATAG-3'
GCGGCCGCCTACTTGTCGTCATCGTCTTTGTAGTCCTTCTCAAGCTTCCTCTTCTTTCCCCCTGGTGCAG
TAAGAGCCTTGTCTGCAACATTAGGAGGAATATTTATTCCTGGGATCTGTGGTTCTACAAGGGCCATGCG
GATTTTCTGATGTTGAAGATTTGATGAATCTAATGTGATCTTCACTTTAACCTTATCAAACACATGGAAC
ACTGTACCTTCTATTCTCAGGGAAGGGATCTCATCATCGTAAGCAAGGCGTGGCTTTGGTTTATCTTTTT
CTTCAAAGAAAACTGTACCTTCTAAGCCATACTTTGGAATTAACACCACAATTGCATTTTTCCTTACAAA
GAGAATATAGGCTTCTTCACTTACTATTCCTTTGCTTTTGAAAAACAACTGTGTATGAAAAGCCACCGAA
GCACGCTGGGCATACTGAGCCATTTTATGCCGGAAATTGAGGTTTTTACATATATCTGAAAGCTTGTGTT
TGTCTGTCAACTCAGGGTAAGTACAGTCAGCCCCAATCGCCACAGCTAATAGCCGATGGACAATTATGTC
TGCATATCTTCTGATAGGAGAGGTGAAATGTGTGTATATGGGGGAGGCTAAGCCATAGTGATGAAAATCA
TTATCCATCCCAGAGCAGAAGTACACAGCTTGCATCATACAGCGAGTGGCCAGTATCCTTAATAGAGTAT
TCAGGTATGGGAAATCCGGAGATTCAGCCCGGTCCAAAGAGTCGGCCAAAGATTTGGCTGTATCAGTCTT
AA
